>Addgene plasmid #98496 | BB1_23 | addgene full sequence | sequence record 190956 | Addgene NGS Result
GGGCTCGCGATAATGTCGGGCAATCAGGTGCGACAATCTATCGATTGTATGGGAAGCCCGATGCGCCAGA
GTTGTTTCTGAAACATGGCAAAGGTAGCGTTGCCAATGATGTTACAGATGAGATGGTCAGGCTAAACTGG
CTGACGGAATTTATGCCTCTTCCGACCATCAAGCATTTTATCCGTACTCCTGATGATGCATGGTTACTCA
CCACTGCGATCCCAGGGAAAACAGCATTCCAGGTATTAGAAGAATATCCTGATTCAGGTGAAAATATTGT
TGATGCGCTGGCAGTGTTCCTGCGCCGGTTGCATTCGATTCCTGTTTGTAATTGTCCTTTTAACGGCGAT
CGCGTATTTCGTCTCGCTCAGGCGCAATCACGAATGAATAACGGTTTGGTTGGTGCGAGTGATTTTGATG
ACGAGCGTAATGGCTGGCCTGTTGAACAAGTCTGGAAAGAAATGCATAAACTCTTGCCATTCTCACCGGA
TTCAGTCGTCACTCATGGTGATTTCTCACTTGATAACCTTATTTTTGACGAGGGGAAATTAATAGGTTGT
ATTGATGTTGGACGAGTCGGAATCGCAGACCGATACCAGGATCTTGCCATCCTATGGAACTGCCTCGGTG
AGTTTTCTCCTTCATTACAGAAACGGCTTTTTCAAAAATATGGTATTGATAATCCTGATATGAATAAATT
GCAGTTTCACTTGATGCTCGATGAGTTTTTCTAATGAGGACCTAAATGTAATCACCTGGCTCACCTTCGG
GTGGGCCTTTCTGCGTTGCTGGCGTTTTTCCATAGGCTCCGCCCCCCTGACGAGCATCACAAAAATCGAT
GCTCAAGTCAGAGGTGGCGAAACCCGACAGGACTATAAAGATACCAGGCGTTTCCCCCTGGAAGCTCCCT
CGTGCGCTCTCCTGTTCCGACCCTGCCGCTTACCGGATACCTGTCCGCCTTTCTCCCTTCGGGAAGCGTG
GCGCTTTCTCATAGCTCACGCTGTAGGTATCTCAGTTCGGTGTAGGTCGTTCGCTCCAAGCTGGGCTGTG
TGCACGAACCCCCCGTTCAGCCCGACCGCTGCGCCTTATCCGGTAACTATCGTCTTGAGTCCAACCCGGT
AAGACACGACTTATCGCCACTGGCAGCAGCCACTGGTAACAGGATTAGCAGAGCGAGGTATGTAGGCGGT
GCTACAGAGTTCTTGAAGTGGTGGCCTAACTACGGCTACACTAGAAGAACAGTATTTGGTATCTGCGCTC
TGCTGAAGCCAGTTACCTCGGAAAAAGAGTTGGTAGCTCTTGATCCGGCAAACAAACCACCGCTGGTAGC
GGTGGTTTTTTTGTTTGCAAGCAGCAGATTACGCGCAGAAAAAAAGGATCTCAAGAAGATCCTTTGATTT
TCTACCGAAGAAAGGCCCACCCGTGTAAAACGACGGCCAGTTTATCTAGTCAGCTTGATTCTAGCTGATC
GTGGACCGGAAGGTGAGCCAGTGAGTTGATTGCAGTCCAGTTACGCTGGAGTCTGAGGCTCGTCCTGAAT
GATATGCGGCCTCGAATTCGAAGACGCAAGCTGAGACCGGATCCATCTCGAGGGTCTCACATGGCGTCTT
CGAATTCGCGCGTGATCTTACGGCATTATACGTATGATCGGTCCACGATCAGCTAGATTATCTAGTCAGC
TTGATGTCATAGCTGTTTCCTGAGGCTCAATACTGACCATTTAAATCATACCTGACCTCCATAGCAGAAA
GTCAAAAGCCTCCGACCGGAGGCTTTTGACTTGATCGGCACGTAAGAGGTTCCAACTTTCACCATAATGA
AATAAGATCACTACCGGGCGTATTTTTTGAGTTATCGAGATTTTCAGGAGCTAAGGAAGCTAAAATGAGC
CATATTCAACGGGAAACGTCTTGCTTGAAGCCGCGATTAAATTCCAACATGGATGCTGATTTATATGGGT
ATAAAT
Features (pLannotate 1.2.2; 7 found; start..end, strand, type, name):
    758..785     +  terminator     T7Te terminator: phage T7 early transcription terminator
    797..1384    -  rep_origin     ori: high-copy-number ColE1/pMB1/pBR322/pUC origin of replication
   1406..1425    -  terminator     T3Te terminator (fragment): phage T3 early transcription terminator
   1424..1441    -  CDS            lacZα (fragment): LacZα fragment of β-galactosidase; lacZ fragment
   1750..1781    +  terminator     tonB terminator: bidirectional E. coli tonB-P14 transcription terminator
   1782..1884    +  promoter       cat promoter: promoter of the E. coli cat gene encoding chloramphenicol acetyltransferase
   1885..734     +  CDS            KanR (across the origin): aminoglycoside phosphotransferase; aph(3')-Ia; confers resistance to kanamycin in bacteria or G418 (Geneticin®) in eukaryotes
