[The description below was written by a language model from this plasmid's Addgene catalogue record and pLannotate feature annotations shown in this document.]
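Description:
BB1_23 is an empty level-1 backbone ("BB1") from the GoldenPiCS toolkit, a Golden Gate-derived modular cloning system developed for synthetic biology in the yeast Pichia pastoris. The record lists it as an empty backbone intended to receive coding sequences, so it serves as an entry vector in which a CDS part is stored before being combined with other modules in later assembly steps. No insert is present. The specific fusion sites and type IIS restriction enzymes that define the cloning position are not stated in the record, although the "23" suffix presumably refers to the flanking fusion-site positions assigned to CDS parts in this system.

The plasmid is very compact, about 1.9–2.0 kb, and consists almost entirely of bacterial maintenance functions. It replicates in E. coli from a high-copy ColE1/pMB1/pUC-type origin and is selected with kanamycin through an aph(3')-Ia aminoglycoside phosphotransferase gene, which the annotation shows to be driven by the cat promoter. Several transcription terminators (T7Te, a T3Te fragment and the bidirectional tonB terminator) flank the functional units. These probably insulate the origin, the marker and the cloning region from read-through transcription.

Only a very short lacZα fragment is annotated near the unannotated stretch where the cloning site presumably lies, so the record does not support a functional blue/white screening cassette. No yeast origin, yeast marker, integration locus or eukaryotic promoter is annotated. Although catalogued as a bacterial expression vector, it therefore appears to function as an E. coli part-holding plasmid rather than as an expression construct in its own right.
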