Addgene plasmid #98496: BB1_23
Purpose: (Empty Backbone) empty BB1 for cds cloning
Depositing lab: Brigitte Gasser & Diethard Mattanovich & Michael Sauer. Depositing organization: Universitaet fur Bodenkultur Wien (BOKU-WIEN). Publication: GoldenPiCS: a Golden Gate-derived modular cloning system for applied synthetic biology in the yeast Pichia pastoris. Prielhofer R, Barrero JJ, Steuer S, Gassler T, Zahrl R, Baumann K, Sauer M, Mattanovich D, Gasser B, Marx H. BMC Syst Biol. 2017 Dec 8;11(1):123. doi: 10.1186/s12918-017-0492-3. PubMed 29221460.
Backbone
  Vector backbone: BB1
  Backbone size (bp): 1938
  Vector type: Bacterial Expression
Growth in bacteria
  Bacterial resistance: Kanamycin, 50 μg/mL
  Growth temperature: 37°C
  Growth strain: DH10B
  Copy number: High Copy
Gene/Insert
  Gene/Insert name: None
Terms and licenses: Academic/Nonprofit Terms; Industry Terms: Not Available to Industry
How to cite: BB1_23 was a gift from Brigitte Gasser & Diethard Mattanovich & Michael Sauer (Addgene plasmid # 98496 ; http://n2t.net/addgene:98496 ; RRID:Addgene_98496)
